>Addgene plasmid #164943 | pDestTol2-actinb-kcnj13-Q153H-EGFP | addgene full sequence | sequence record 325844 | Addgene NGS Result
GTGATAAAGGCCTCCAGCATGAGTCCCAGAAGGATGTGCAGGGCAAGCATGAGTCCCAGAAGGATGTGCA
GGGCAAGAGGCCTCCAGCATGAGTCCCAGAAGGATGTGCAGGGCAAGCAGCGCGGTCCCAGAAGGATGTG
CAGGGCAAGAGGCCTCCAGCATGAGTCCCAGAAGGATGTGCAGGGCAAGCAGCATGAGTCCCAGAAGGAT
GTGCAGGGCAAGCCAGCATGAGTCCCAGAAGGATGTGCAGGGCAAGCAGCGCGATGGCAGTGGGACAGTC
TGCATTTGGGTACATGGTGCCATACCCAATAGTGAGTTGCGTCTCCAGGGCGAATGAAAAAGCGGCTGTG
AACCCATTCACATGTTTAACACACAGCACATGACCGGGAGGAGGAGAATCATGATCCAGGACATCCAGGT
CTCCATTGACCCGAGCCAGCAGGTACCATAATACAGCAAACAGCAGCCAGTGAAGCAGGAATGAGCCACA
AAATGCCAAAACCACCCACCGCCACCGTAGCGCCAGCCATGTGCCCCACAAGTCCCGCAGAGCACTGAAA
CACGTCTCTCTGGAGCCTCCTCTTGTGTTTCCTCTTGTCTGGCTCCGACCGTCTTTGCTGACCAGGCGGC
GACGCTGAGGTTTGACCATCAAAGGGCAGGAGGCCTTTTGGTCAGCGGTGGTGTTTGTCATGGTGGTAGG
CATGGTGAAGGGGGCGGCCGCGGAGCCTGCTTTTTTGTACAAACTTGAGGCTGAACTGTAAAAGAAAGGG
AAACTGTTAGAATTGCACTGCTGCCAGGGAGAGGCGTTTCAGCAAGCATGTGACCATCTGGAGTCAACTT
CCTGTTTTGCTCTGCATTCTACAGTCTGACCGCTGGTGGGCGCTAGTGACAGCGCGCGCCTCAGATATGC
CAGACAAAGGAAGTCCCTCTGCATTCTCTCATTATTACCATAAAAGGCAATGGTTTGAGCCGCTTTGCGG
CTGCCGGCGGTGTGGCACTCAGCCAGAGTCGTAGGGCTCAGTAAAAAGGAACAGATTTCGACATTCATCA
CACCAGGACCACTCCCTAAATTTTACACAAATGAAGTTTCACATCCTCTTCCACCCTCGCCTGCGATCAA
TTACACAACCGCATTTCAACGGGTGTCTGCCGCCGGGTGTTACTGCGTCACAGATCTGCAGTCAGTCCAC
GGACTCCTCGTGAGCGGAGACTTCACACTAAAGCATTTCTGGACGGTCACTCTCAGTCGGTTCAGTTCAT
AGTCTAGCCTCAAAAATCACCGAGATCCTGAAAAACTGATGGGCTCTGCTTCGACAGTCACAGCGGCTGA
AGTGCAGCCAGAGAACTCCGCAGCCGTTATTAAAGTGGACCACACCTCTAAAATTCAAATCTTTCATAGC
GGATACAACACTTCACTAACGTTAACGTTAATCTTCAGCTTCATTAAAGACAGAGGGGGCTGCAGGCTAC
ATTTAAATAGAACACATAACAAAAAGAAAATTAACCAAGTTAAAACTAAATGCCAATACCCGTTACTAAT
AACAAGATCTTCGATCTTATAAAGCACGAATGAGCCGATGTTAGATTGATGGGGTTTACGTTACATCAGA
TGAGAGCTGGTTAGCCGGCTAGCTAAAGTAGGTCACACCCTGCTGCAGCACTGCCTGCACAAAGAACTTC
CCATGCCGGCTATCCATCAAGTGTGCAACATGCTCACCAGCACCCTCAAAACTGTAGTTAAAAATCACAT
TTATGGCTGTTAAAGAGAGATTAGCCAGAACACAACTTTATATTAAGACTTAACACCCATTTCACACCGG
CCTATTCAATGTTCAATGTCGTGCCTACGACTGGTCACGTTAAATTACCGACATTCTCACCTGCCACATC
CACTAACGCTACAAAAAAGTTAAGATACAGCCAATATTTATTAAATGTAACATAGATTATCAAAAGAACC
ACCACTTATAAATCAAACCTAGTAGATAACTACAAAGAGACCGTTATGAACTGTCTAAAGACTTCATCAA
ATCATATTTATCCATTTACACATTTTACTTAACATTAATAGATAGAAACTATAATTAAACGCTTAAAAAC
TGTAAAACCAACTCACCTTGGGTTTGGGGGGTTGTCGACTTAAGAGAATGGGTTACAAGCAGATGATATT
CCGCACTAGCTGCGTGTGGAGGAGCTCAAAGTGAGGCTGAAAAGCTGGGCGCGCTCTTTTATATGACGGC
ACATACCCGGCTCTAGCCATAAAAGGTAAACTTTCGGAGCTCTGTGCTCTGATTGGTCCAGCGTCACACA
CCCGGCTGTCGCGTGCACATTGCTACACTTGCTTCTTGCAACTTGAGAGTGAAAGAAGGGGAAGCTTAAC
TGGTTAAAGAACAAGGCCATGGCGATTTCCTATAAAACTGGAATTTTTATTTGCAAATTTTAACACAGAA
TTTTTCGTATTTTTCTGCGACAACGCCAAGACTCAATTAAACTTTTCAAAAAGTCTGTGCAGAGTTACAA
GTGGCAGAATGCGTCATAATGATGGATGCCTCCATGATCCTGTGTTGTGTTTTCAATCTAACACAACAGC
AGCTCTGTAGGTCATTTACCTCTTGTGTTCACGAAATACCGTAATACAAACAATGGGGGATCTAATGAGT
ACTTTTCCATGTATAAAATGGACATTTTTTTTATCCAAATTAGGATGACACTACTTGTAGTATGTTGTAT
GAGCAACTAGCTGGTCTTAGCTCAGTAGTAATGCACTTTAAGAAAGTGCTTTAATAACTTTGAATGAATG
GGACCTGCATTCCATGCCACATTGCTTCACTATTTTTGTGTGTACAAGTTACACAATGATGTATAAAGTG
AGTGATAGCAGTTACATTTTTGCAAGTGGGCCTACCTCAGGTTTAATGTTCATTAGAAATGTTATATGTC
AAGTCTTGATCTTAAATAGTTAAATTTTCTGTTCATAATTTCATGTCGTGTCTATGCAGACATAACATTT
CTTTTTAAAGAGGTTTATAAGGATAAATCCTAAGAACATAATTCTCATTAAAAGTAGAAAAAAAAAACAC
TGAAAGTGTTGGTGATCAGCTACAATAAATAATATTTTGCACACATTTCAGATATTGCCACACTGAATAA
CAGATAAAGCTGTGCTTGAGCAGCAGTGATCATGATAAACTACATGTGACTTTTTACTGTGTAACTTGGG
AGTAATGCACATGGCCTTCAGTGGGAGTTATAAACAAAAACAGCTGATTGTGTTAAAAGTGCTTGCTGAT
ACCAAGGACAATGAGGTGATGTGACTTTTATTTTGTTTTTGGCAAATTCCAAGTATTTTGACAAGACTTT
TTACAATTCTGAGCATTTTACCTCTAAAATATGGAAGTTTCTCAGAGTAAACGTTGAGTATAGGTAATGA
CTAGGCCCACACAGAATCTGTGCGCACAGAAATCTGCAGATTTCCCCAGATCTTTAGCCCATCATTGAGT
TTATTTATTGACTTGTGTATTTGGATTTGCTCTTTAGTGTTTGGACTCTCAGCAGTAAAAATTAACTCAC
ACTGAACTAAACTGAACTGAACTTAAACTCTTAAAAAATGGACTGACACAGTTTCAATTTACTATACTAA
TCCTCTAAGTTAAGCTGCTTTGACACAATCTACATTGTAAAAGCACTCTAGAAATAAAGACAAAGGTGTA
AATATATGTTTATTCAGTTTTTAAATACATTTCCGTAATATTATTGACTAATATGAAAGTGTTCATTTGA
TTACAATATGGTCTGAAAGTAATGTTTTCTGTCTTTTAGAAGATATATTATGTGAGAGACTTGCTTTGTC
GACCAAATAATTGGATCTAGGTGGACTTGCATTGTATATATTTATTAAAAGTTAAAAAGGTATTATTTTT
TTTTATTTCATATAGTAAGTTTTTAGTTACGATACTCCCGAAAAAATCTCGCATAAATCACAGATTGTTT
ACAAAATTCTCTGCAGAAAAAGCAAAAAATGTCAGCAGATTCTGTCTGGCCCTAGCTATGACCCAACAGA
GCAAACAGAATAAATACAACGAAATTTAATATACAGCATCAGATATAAAAGTGAATGTTTTATAGCTGTT
TGTGTATAGAAAAAATGAGAAAAAACAGACATAAACAGCATCATAGTATGAATGTCTAAAAACTTGTTAT
CTGCAAACTGGATACTCATCAATAAGGTCTCCTCCTTCCATCCCCCAACATCTTTTCAAAGAATGCCAAG
CATCCATCCACACCCCCCTTTATAAACACACAGGTTTTTATAAGATAAGCAAATATTTAGCACCAATCTG
TGGTTAATGTGATGTAACACACAACAAACAATGCATTCAGCATATCCAGTCAATTCTATTTTTTAACCAA
CCATGCTTCTCTTTGTAACTTTTGTAGATTGCACAGGGGATCTTGTTACAGCAGATGTGCTTTTGTGAGT
CCATAGTTCCCCCGAGGACCACCACCCTTCCCTGATAGCAGCCCACTACAGCCTTCCCATTCATCTCTAA
ATAAGGTACTGTCCTAATGAACCTCAGCTTTGCCCCATGACATAAGATTTCCAGAGCAATAAAGTGTTGT
TGACTGTCAGTGTGATAATGTCATTGTCCTTTAGAATGCCAAAGTCTCTTATCTCAATTCTGATACCAAA
GCTCTCCCAGTACACCATTCATGCATAATGATAAGAAACATATTTATGAAGTTGTTCTCAAAGGAACACT
TTTTGGGCGTGTCATGCTGCATTTCATAGTTTGTTGTTTGGCACCCACATAAATAAAACAAGTGTGTTTT
TGATAATAATAATAATAAGGGATGCACCGATACCAGTATCAGGTTTTGGGTCGATACTTGGTTAAAATAT
TCTTACTCGTATTGCACATGAAATGCTGAAACCACGCACCAATACCACTCAACAAGATTTCATTACATGG
ATGTGATTTGTTGTCCTACCTGACATCGATGTCTTGATGTATTAATGAATGTCTGATATATTAATAGCTT
AGTCTTTATAAACCATCCGTTTATAAAATACACTTTTAACAAATCTATAGGCTTCTGACGAATAAACCGA
ATATTCAATATGATCTTTGATCATGTAATGTGTAAAGTTGTGATGGCGCAAGCATAACTTATCCTTTAAA
TGTCCACGTTTAATCGGTAATCGATACAGGGTTGTCAACAACGTGCGTATATTCTTAGCTTAAAATATCC
TTCTGGTAAAGATTTTTGTGTTCATCCTTGCGACAGGCAAGAAATAAAACCTTCTTTCAAATTAATTACA
TTGAAACCAAATCCAAGAAGTATCAGAATCGGTACTCAGTATTGTCGAGTAACAGAAACTATTATACTTG
TACTCATATCGGTTTGTAAAAAAGTGGTATCGGTTTATCTCTAATCATTCATTCATTCATTCATTTTCAA
CTTAGTCCTTTAATTAACCAGGGGTCACCATAGGGGAATGAACCGCCAACTTATCCTGCATATGTTTTAC
ACAGCAGATGTCCTTCCAGTTGCAACCTAACACTGGGAAACACCTATACACTCTCATTCACACACACACA
CACACTCACTATGGTCAATTTAGCTTACCCCATTCACCTATACATCATGTCTTTGGACTTGTGAGGGGAA
ACCAGAGCACCGGGAGGAAACCTACTTGAACAGGGAGAACATGCAAACTCCACACAGAACTGCCAACTGA
TCCAGCCGGGGCTCTAAACAGCAACCTACTTGCTGTGAGGTAATTGTGCCACCCATCGCGCCACCGTGAT
GTCCATCCCTAATAATAATAATACAGTTTATTTATAGTGCGCTTTTCTCAGACCCAAAGCGCTACAATGC
ATACAAGGCAAACAGTAACAAAGCAGAACAATAAAAAAGCTGTAAAAACACCACAATAAGACAATAAAAT
ATGAACAATACAATGTAATTATTAAATTGACAAAAATAATCAACCTAAATTAAGACCAACAGTGAAAAGG
TGAGTCTTGAAAAGTTTCTTCAAACTGGAATTTTCAACTTTTCTATACAAAGTTGATAGCTTGGCGTAAT
CATGGTCATAGCTGTTTCCTGCTCGAGGGCCCATCTGGCCTGTGTTTCAGACACCAGGGAGTCTCTGCTC
ACGTTTCCTGCTATTTGCAGCCTCTCTATCAAGACTAATACACCTCTTCCCGCATCGGCTGCCTGTGAGA
GGCTTTTCAGCACTGCAGGATTGCTTTTCAGCCCCAAAAGAGCTAGGCTTGACACTAACAATTTTGAGAA
TCAGCTTCTACTGAAGTTAAATCTGAGGTTTTACAACTTTGAGTAGCGTGTACTGGCATTAGATTGTCTG
TCTTATAGTTTGATAATTAAATACAAACAGTTCTAAAGCAGGATAAAACCTTGTATGCATTTCATTTAAT
GTTTTTTGAGATTAAAAGCTTAAACAAGAATCTCTAGTTTTCTTTCTTGCTTTTACTTTTACTTCCTTAA
TACTCAAGTACAATTTTAATGGAGTACTTTTTTACTTTTACTCAAGTAAGATTCTAGCCAGATACTTTTA
CTTTTAATTGAGTAAAATTTTCCCTAAGTACTTGTACTTTCACTTGAGTAAAATTTTTGAGTACTTTTTA
CACCTCTGTCAAGAACTCCTGGACAAACCTCTGACCTGTGTGGAACAGAGTGGATATGGGTGTCTGAACA
GATATTCACGTCTTTTGCAGATCAGAGGGCATTTCTGGTGTTGTGCAATGACCTGGGTCCAACAGGTAGG
CGTACTCGTATCCAAGAGCATTGTTGGACAGGAGGTAGTCTCCATTCCTATAAAGAGGAAGGAATGGCAC
CATGTAGTAGCCGTCATTGTGGCCAATTGGTGCATTGGTACGTGGGTAGATGGACCGGGGAGGCTGATGA
GTTCTTAGCCAGC
[32 nt withheld, positions 6944-6975]
CCTTTGACGTTGGAGTCCACGTTCTTT
[37 nt withheld, positions 7003-7039]
ACCCTATCTCGGTCTATTCTTTTGATTTATAAGGGATTTTGCCGATTTCGGCCTATTGGTTAAAAAATGA
GCTGATTTAACAAAAATTTAACGCGAATTTTAACAAAATATTAACGCTTACAATTTAGGTGGCACTTTTC
GGGGAAATGTGCGCGGAACCCCTATTTGTTTATTTTTCTAAATACATTCAAATATGTATCCGCTCATGAG
ACAATAACCCTGATAAATGCTTCAATAATATTGAAAAAGGAAGAGTATGAGTATTCAACATTTCCGTGTC
GCCCTTATTCCCTTTTTTGCGGCATTTTGCCTTCCTGTTTTTGCTCACCCAGAAACGCTGGTGAAAGTAA
AAGATGCTGAAGATCAGTTGGGTGCACGAGTGGGTTACATCGAACTGGATCTCAACAGCGGTAAGATCCT
TGAGAGTTTTCGCCCCGAAGAACGTTTTCCAATGATGAGCACTTTTAAAGTTCTGCTATGTGGCGCGGTA
TTATCCCGTATTGACGCCGGGCAAGAGCAACTCGGTCGCCGCATACACTATTCTCAGAATGACTTGGTTG
AGTACTCACCAGTCACAGAAAAGCATCTTACGGATGGCATGACAGTAAGAGAATTATGCAGTGCTGCCAT
AACCATGAGTGATAACACTGCGGCCAACTTACTTCTGACAACGATCGGAGGACCGAAGGAGCTAACCGCT
TTTTTGCACAACATGGGGGATCATGTAACTCGCCTTGATCGTTGGGAACCGGAGCTGAATGAAGCCATAC
CAAACGACGAGCGTGACACCACGATGCCTGTAGCAATGGCAACAACGTTGCGCAAACTATTAACTGGCGA
ACTACTTACTCTAGCTTCCCGGCAACAATTAATAGACTGGATGGAGGCGGATAAAGTTGCAGGACCACTT
CTGCGCTCGGCCCTTCCGGCTGGCTGGTTTATTGCTGATAAATCTGGAGCCGGTGAGCGTGGGTCTCGCG
GTATCATTGCAGCACTGGGGCCAGATGGTAAGCCCTCCCGTATCGTAGTTATCTACACGACGGGGAGTCA
GGCAACTATGGATGAACGAAATAGACAGATCGCTGAGATAGGTGCCTCACTGATTAAGCATTGGTAACTG
TCAGACCAAGTTTACTCATATATACTTTAGATTGATTTAAAACTTCATTTTTAATTTAAAAGGATCTAGG
TGAAGATCCTTTTTGATAATCTCATGACCAAAATGCCTTAACGTGAGTTTTCGTTCCACTGAGCGTCAGA
CCCCGTAGAAAAGATCAAAGGATCTTCTTGAGATCCTTTTTTTCTGCGCGTAATCTGCTGCTTGCAAACA
AAAAAACCACCGCTACCAGCGGTGGTTTGTTTGCCGGATCAAGAGCTACCAACTCTTTTTCCGAAGGTAA
CTGGCTTCAGCAGAGCGCAGATACCAAATACTGTTCTTCTAGTGTAGCCGTAGTTAGGCCACCACTTCAA
GAACTCTGTAGCACCGCCTACATACCTCGCTCTGCTAATCCTGTTACCAGTGGCTGCTGCCAGTGGCGAT
AAGTCGTGTCTTACCGGGTTGGACTCAAGACGATAGTTACCGGATAAGGCGCAGCGGTCGGGCTGAACGG
GGGGTTCGTGCACACAGCCCAGCTTGGAGCGAACGACCTACACCGAACTGAGATACCTACAGCGTGAGCT
ATGAGAAAGCGCCACGCTTCCCGAAGGGAGAAAGGCGGACAGGTATCCGGTAAGCGGCAGGGTCGGAACA
GGAGAGCGCACGAGGGAGCTTCCAGGGGGAAACGCCTGGTATCTTTATAGTCCTGTCGGGTTTCGCCACC
TCTGACTTGAGCGTCGATTTTTGTGATGCTCGTCAGGGGGGCGGAGCCTATGGAAAAACGCCAGCAACGC
GGCCTTTTTACGGTTCCTGGCCTTTTGCTGGCCTTTTGCTCACATGTTCTTTCCTGCGTTATCCCCTGAT
TCTGTGGATAACCGTATTACCGCCTTTGAGTGAGCTGATACCGCTCGCCGCAGCCGAACGACCGAGCGCA
GCGAGTCAGTGAGCGAGGAAGCGGAAGAGCGCCCAATACGCAAACCGCCTCTCCCCGCGCGTTGGCCGAT
TCATTAATGCAGCTGGCACGACAGGTTTCCCGACTGGAAAGCGGGCAGTGAGCGCAACGCAATTAATGTG
AGTTAGCTCACTCATTAGGCACCCCAGGCTTTACACTTTATGCTTCCGGCTCGTATGTTGTGTGGAATTG
TGAGCGGATAACAATTTCACACAGGAAACAGCTATGACCATGATTACGCCAAGCGCGCAATTAACCCTCA
CTAAAGGGAACAAAAGCTGGAGCTCCACCGCGGTGGCGGCCGCTCTAGAACTAGTGGATCTGCTGGGCTT
GCTGAAGGTAGGGGGTCAAGAACCAGAGGTGTAAAGTACTTGAGTAATTTTACTTGATTACTGTACTTAA
GTATTATTTTTGGGGATTTTTACTTTACTTGAGTACAATTAAAAATCAATACTTTTACTTTTACTTAATT
ACATTTTTTTAGAAAAAAAAGTACTTTTTACTCCTTACAATTTTATTTACAGTCAAAAAGTACTTATTTT
TTGGAGATCACTTCATTCTATTTTCCCTTGCTATTACCAAACCAATTGAATTGCGCTGATGCCCAGTTTA
ATTTAAATGTTATTTATTCTGCCTATGAAAATCGTTTTCACATTATATGAAATTGGTCAGACATGTTCAT
TGGTCCTTTGGAAGTGACGTCATGTCACATCTATTACCACAATGCACAGCACCTTGACCTGGAAATTAGG
GAAATTATAACAGTCAATCAGTGGAAGAAAATGGAGGAAGTATGTGATTCATCAGCAGCTGCGAGCAGCA
CAGTCCAAAATCAGCCACAGGATCAAGAGCACCCGTGGCCGTATCTTCGCAGATCTGATCTAGAGGATCA
TAATCAGCCATACCACATTTGTAGAGGTTTTACTTGCTTTAAAAAACCTCCCACACCTCCCCCTGAACCT
GAAACATAAAATGAATGCAATTGTTGTTGTTAACTTGTTTATTGCAGCTTATAATGGTTACAAATAAAGC
AATAGCATCACAAATTTCACAAATAAAGCATTTTTTTCACTGCATTCTAGTTGTGGTTTGTCCAAACTCA
TCAATGTATCTTATCATGTCTGGATCTACGTAATACGACTCACTATAGGGCTGCAGAATCTAGAGGCTCG
AGAGGCCTTGAATTCCCAGATCTTCCACCGCCCTTGTACAGCTCGTCCATGCCGAGAGTGATCCCGGCGG
CGGTCACGAACTCCAGCAGGACCATGTGATCGCGCTTCTCGTTGGGGTCTTTGCTCAGGGCGGACTGGGT
GCTCAGGTAGTGGTTGTCGGGCAGCAGCACGGGGCCGTCGCCGATGGGGGTGTTCTGCTGGTAGTGGTCG
GCGAGCTGCACGCTGCCGTCCTCGATGTTGTGGCGGATCTTGAAGTTCACCTTGATGCCGTTCTTCTGCT
TGTCGGCCATGATATAGACGTTGTGGCTGTTGTAGTTGTACTCCAGCTTGTGCCCCAGGATGTTGCCGTC
CTCCTTGAAGTCGATGCCCTTCAGCTCGATGCGGTTCACCAGGGTGTCGCCCTCGAACTTCACCTCGGCG
CGGGTCTTGTAGTTGCCGTCGTCCTTGAAGAAGATGGTGCGCTCCTGGACGTAGCCTTCGGGCATGGCGG
ACTTGAAGAAGTCGTGCTGCTTCATGTGGTCGGGGTAGCGGCTGAAGCACTGCACGCCGTAGGTCAGGGT
GGTCACGAGGGTGGGCCAGGGCACGGGCAGCTTGCCGGTGGTGCAGATGAACTTCAGGGTCAGCTTGCCG
TAGGTGGCATCGCCCTCGCCCTCGCCGGACACGCTGAACTTGTGGCCGTTTACGTCGCCGTCCAGCTCGA
CCAGGATGGGCACCACCCCGGTGAACAGCTCCTCGCCCTTGCTCACCATGGTGGCCACTTTGTACAAGAA
AGCTGGGTCGGCGCGCCCACCCTTCTTCTCCACGCGGTCGCTGCCTTCTCCATTCAGCTGAACCACCACA
TGCTCTTTATCCGGTGTATCAGTGGTGTGTGTGTTGGCTAGTGTGAGGGGACAGGGCACCGTGTCAAAAT
AGCGCATGTTTGGGGTTTTGTTCTGGTGTACAGACGTCACCTTGGAGAAGCAGTAGCCATATTGGATCTC
GTCAGGCAGGTAAGACGTCCTCTTGTGGTAACCAGACCCTGTGCTTTCCTGAGTCGCAGTGAGAAACACT
ACAAGCTCAAAGTGTGTTTGGCTGCTTGGGTTGTTGATGAAAGGAGTGGATGGATTTAAAGGGTGAAAGA
AGGTCAGAGGGGAGAGGAAAAGAGGGCAAGATCTGGAGCCCAGGTTGTCGATGCTGAACTCCAGAGCAGT
TTGGTGGAGTTCGTGATCGTCTCACTCCTCGTAGAGGACAGCACTCACGGATACGTCCACTAGCGGCTGT
GGCTGGAGGTTACACACTCGAAACATTAGACAGCGCTGGCCTTTCTGCTCACACACCACAGCCTGAGGGC
TGAATAGGATCCCGTCACATCGCTTCTGAGGCCGAGAGAACTTGGCTACAAATGCACCA
Features (pLannotate 1.2.2; 20 found; start..end, strand, type, name):
    224..667     -  CDS            KCNJ13 (fragment): KCJ13_HUMAN - Experimental evidence at protein level: Swiss-Prot protein existence level 1. Inward rectifier potassium channels are characterized by a greater tendency to allow potassium to flow into the cell rather than out of it. Their voltage dependence is regulated by the concentration of extracellular potassium; as external potassium is raised, the voltage range of the channel opening shifts to more positive voltages. The inward rectification is mainly due to the blockage of outward current by internal magnesium. KCNJ13 has a very low single channel conductance, low sensitivity to block b
    727..747     -  protein_bind   attB1: mutant version of attB; core recombination site for the Gateway® BP reaction BP Clonase™
   6055..6075    -  protein_bind   attB4: mutant version of attB; core recombination site for the Gateway® BP reaction BP Clonase™
   6657..6944    -  CDS            tyr (fragment) (sequence partly withheld): TYRO_ORYLA - Also known as tyro. Experimental evidence at transcript level: Swiss-Prot protein existence level 2. This is a copper-containing oxidase that functions in the formation of pigments such as melanins and other polyphenolic compounds. From Oryzias latipes (Japanese rice fish) (Japanese killifish).
   6944..7165    +  rep_origin     M13 ori (fragment) (sequence partly withheld): M13 bacteriophage origin of replication; arrow indicates direction of (+) strand synthesis
   7191..7295    +  promoter       AmpR promoter: bla
   7296..8156    +  CDS            AmpR: β-lactamase; bla; confers resistance to ampicillin, carbenicillin, and related antibiotics
   8327..8915    +  rep_origin     ori: high-copy-number ColE1/pMB1/pBR322/pUC origin of replication
   9098..9190    +  CDS            lacI (fragment): lac repressor; lacI; The lac repressor binds to the lac operator to inhibit transcription in E. coli. This inhibition can be relieved by adding lactose or isopropyl-β-D-thiogalactopyranoside (IPTG).
   9203..9224    +  protein_bind   CAP binding site: CAP binding activates transcription in the presence of cAMP. E. coli catabolite activator protein
   9239..9269    +  promoter       lac promoter: promoter for the E. coli lac operon
   9273..9295    +  protein_bind   lac operator (fragment): The lac repressor binds to the lac operator to inhibit transcription in E. coli. This inhibition can be relieved by adding lactose or isopropyl-β-D-thiogalactopyranoside (IPTG). lac repressor encoded by lacI
   9338..9356    +  promoter       T3 promoter: promoter for bacteriophage T3 RNA polymerase
   9369..9409    +  misc_feature   MCS (fragment): pBluescript multiple cloning site
   9975..10058   +  CDS            large T antigen (fragment): large T antigen from SV40 (simian virus 40)
  10081..10215   +  polyA_signal   SV40 poly(A) signal: SV40 polyadenylation signal
  10220..10238   +  promoter       T7 promoter: promoter for bacteriophage T7 RNA polymerase
  10292..11008   -  CDS            EGFP: EGFP is a basic (constitutively fluorescent) green fluorescent protein published in 1996, derived from Aequorea victoria. It is reported to be a rapidly-maturing weak dimer with moderate acid sensitivity.
  11014..11034   +  protein_bind   attB2: mutant version of attB; core recombination site for the Gateway® BP reaction BP Clonase™
  11066..14      -  CDS            KCNJ13 (fragment) (across the origin): KCJ13_HUMAN - Experimental evidence at protein level: Swiss-Prot protein existence level 1. Inward rectifier potassium channels are characterized by a greater tendency to allow potassium to flow into the cell rather than out of it. Their voltage dependence is regulated by the concentration of extracellular potassium; as external potassium is raised, the voltage range of the channel opening shifts to more positive voltages. The inward rectification is mainly due to the blockage of outward current by internal magnesium. KCNJ13 has a very low single channel conductance, low sensitivity to block b
