[The description below was written by a language model from this plasmid's Addgene catalogue record and pLannotate feature annotations shown in this document.]
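Description:
pDestTol2-actinb-kcnj13-Q153H-EGFP is a Tol2 transposon expression plasmid for zebrafish transgenesis, assembled by Gateway recombination into the pDestTol2pA2 destination backbone. It is propagated in E. coli as a high-copy plasmid through a ColE1/pUC-type origin and selected with ampicillin via the β-lactamase gene. pBluescript-derived remnants are also annotated: a partial M13/f1 origin, lac promoter/operator elements, and T3 and T7 promoters. The catalogue gives a total size of 11,696 bp, while the sequenced record is 11,648 nt.

The payload lies on the minus strand of the sequenced record. An unannotated stretch of about 5.3 kb between the attB4 and attB1 sites corresponds in position to the zebrafish actinb (actb2) promoter named in the catalogue, a broadly active promoter. Downstream of attB1 is the zebrafish kcnj13 (kir7.1) coding sequence, which the annotation software detected as two fragments through homology to human KCNJ13, an inward-rectifier potassium channel. The insert carries the Q153H and M154I substitutions, described as producing a loss-of-function channel, and its stop codon has been removed. Reading therefore continues across attB2 into EGFP, giving a C-terminal fluorescent fusion. An SV40 poly(A) signal is annotated beyond EGFP, but on the opposite strand to the cassette. The Tol2 terminal repeats are not explicitly annotated. The medaka tyrosinase fragment call probably reflects flanking sequence from the locus where Tol2 was originally found.

With Tol2 transposase, the cassette can integrate into the zebrafish genome, giving widespread expression of the tagged mutant channel. The associated study concerns potassium-channel bioelectricity and fin patterning. There, such a construct would plausibly serve as a non-functional comparison for wild-type kcnj13, although the record does not state this role.
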