Addgene plasmid #164943: pDestTol2-actinb-kcnj13-Q153H-EGFP
Purpose: Tol2 construct: actinb (actb2) promoter driven zebrafish loss-of-functionkcnj13 mutant, Q153H and M154I
Depositing lab: GuangJun Zhang. Depositing organization: Purdue University. Publication: Potassium Channel-Associated Bioelectricity of the Dermomyotome Determines Fin Patterning in Zebrafish. Silic MR, Wu Q, Kim BH, Golling G, Chen KH, Freitas R, Chubykin AA, Mittal SK, Zhang G. Genetics. 2020 Aug;215(4):1067-1084. doi: 10.1534/genetics.120.303390. Epub 2020 Jun 16. PubMed 32546498.
Backbone
  Vector backbone: pDestTol2pA2
  Backbone size w/o insert (bp): 4179
  Total vector size (bp): 11696
  Vector type: Tol2 transposon destination vector
Growth in bacteria
  Bacterial resistance: Ampicillin, 100 μg/mL
  Growth temperature: 37°C
  Growth strain: NEB Stable
  Copy number: High Copy
Gene/Insert
  Gene/Insert name: kcnj13 (alt name: kir7.1)
  Species: D. rerio (zebrafish)
  Insert size (bp): 1093
  Mutation: Stop codon deleted; Q153H; M154I
  Entrez Gene: kcnj13 (a.k.a. ja, kir7, kir7.1, ob)
  Promoter: actinb (actb2) promoter
  Tag / fusion protein: EGFP (C terminal on insert)
  Cloning method: Gateway Cloning
  Sequencing primers: 5′ M13R; 3′ T7
Terms and licenses: Academic/Nonprofit Terms; Industry Terms: Not Available to Industry
How to cite: pDestTol2-actinb-kcnj13-Q153H-EGFP was a gift from GuangJun Zhang (Addgene plasmid # 164943 ; http://n2t.net/addgene:164943 ; RRID:Addgene_164943)
